>Addgene plasmid #233503 | pMTKM31 | addgene full sequence | sequence record 467225 | Addgene NGS Result
AGACCAATAAAAAACGCCCGGCGGCAACCGAGCGTTCTGAACAAATCCAGATGGAGTTCTGAGGTCATTA
CTGGATCTATCAACAGGAGTCCAAGCGAGCTCGATATCAAATTACGCCCCGCCCTGCCACTCATCGCAGT
ACTGTTGTAATTCATTAAGCATTCTGCCGACATGGAAGCCATCACAAACGGCATGATGAACCTGAATCGC
CAGCGGCATCAGCACCTTGTCGCCTTGCGTATAATATTTGCCCATGGTGAAAACGGGGGCGAAGAAGTTG
TCCATATTGGCCACGTTTAAATCAAAACTGGTGAAACTCACCCAGGGATTGGCTGAAACGAAAAACATAT
TCTCAATAAACCCTTTAGGGAAATAGGCCAGGTTTTCACCGTAACACGCCACATCTTGCGAATATATGTG
TAGAAACTGCCGGAAATCGTCGTGGTATTCACTCCAGAGCGATGAAAACGTTTCAGTTTGCTCATGGAAA
ACGGTGTAACAAGGGTGAACACTATCCCATATCACCAGCTCACCGTCTTTCATTGCCATACGAAATTCCG
GATGAGCATTCATCAGGCGGGCAAGAATGTGAATAAAGGCCGGATAAAACTTGTGCTTATTTTTCTTTAC
GGTCTTTAAAAAGGCCGTAATATCCAGCTGAACGGTCTGGTTATAGGTACATTGAGCAACTGACTGAAAT
GCCTCAAAATGTTCTTTACGATGCCATTGGGATATATCAACGGTGGTATATCCAGTGATTTTTTTCTCCA
TTTTAGCTTCCTTAGCTCCTGAAAATCTCGATAACTCAAAAAATACGCCCGGTAGTGATCTTATTTCATT
ATGGTGAAAGTTGGAACCTCTTACGTGCCCGATCAATCATGACCAAAATCCCTTAACGTGAGTTTTCGTT
CCACTGAGCGTCAGACCCCGTAGAAAAGATCAAAGGATCTTCTTGAGATCCTTTTTTTCTGCGCGTAATC
TGCTGCTTGCAAACAAAAAAACCACCGCTACCAGCGGTGGTTTGTTTGCCGGATCAAGAGCTACCAACTC
TTTTTCCGAAGGTAACTGGCTTCAGCAGAGCGCAGATACCAAATACTGTTCTTCTAGTGTAGCCGTAGTT
AGGCCACCACTTCAAGAACTCTGTAGCACCGCCTACATACCTCGCTCTGCTAATCCTGTTACCAGTGGCT
GCTGCCAGTGGCGATAAGTCGTGTCTTACCGGGTTGGACTCAAGACGATAGTTACCGGATAAGGCGCAGC
GGTCGGGCTGAACGGGGGGTTCGTGCACACAGCCCAGCTTGGAGCGAACGACCTACACCGAACTGAGATA
CCTACAGCGTGAGCTATGAGAAAGCGCCACGCTTCCCGAAGGGAGAAAGGCGGACAGGTATCCGGTAAGC
GGCAGGGTCGGAACAGGAGAGCGCACGAGGGAGCTTCCAGGGGGAAACGCCTGGTATCTTTATAGTCCTG
TCGGGTTTCGCCACCTCTGACTTGAGCGTCGATTTTTGTGATGCTCGTCAGGGGGGCGGAGCCTATGGAA
AAACGCCAGCAACGCGGCCTTTTTACGGTTCCTGGCCTTTTGCTGGCCTTTTGCTCACATGTTCTTTCCT
GCGTTATCCCCTGATTCTGTGGATAACCGTAGTCGGTCTCAAACGAAGCAAAGAAGTAACAGCAGGAAAG
AAAAACAAACACAACAAAAAAAAACAAGCAGCATAGCATCAACAGAAATTTCTAAAGAGAACCAAATTCA
CCCCAGAAACAACCGCACAAATACGACATCCATCCACCTTTCTTTTATCTTCTTTTTCTGATCTGATAAT
TAGTTTCATATACAATACGTAGAAACAGGCGCACAGCACCCAGACCTGGCTTCTGCCCCAGTGTATAAGC
AATGTAGCATAATTGGAAAAAAAAACGAAAAATACCGAAAATAAGTGGGAAGCTGGGCCACAGGAGTGGG
GCGGGATGCGACTGGTTCTGAGCGGGACCGGGTAATAAGGTTGAAAAACTTTGAATTGATGGAATAAGAA
ACTTCTTTCTTTTCGCTGGCGGGAGAAGGAAAAAAAAATTTTTTTTTTCCTTCTGTTTAGTACTGGAACA
TTGAGAAGGCGTGTCAATTTTGAATAATTAGAGTGGTCAAAAAAATTTTTTTTGCTTGGGATACCCTTTT
TCGATAATGTAAATTTTTTTTGAATATAAAAGGAGATTGAAATCCCTATCAGTGATAGAGATATCCCTAT
CAGTGATAGAGATTGATTTGTAGTTTATTTACTAGTATTCTCATAGTTCTAACTCCAAGAGAAGTAACAT
TAAAGTATGTGAGACC
Features (pLannotate 1.2.2; 6 found; start..end, strand, type, name):
      7..41      -  terminator     lambda t0 terminator: minimal transcription terminator from phage lambda (Scholtissek and Grosse, 1987)
    115..771     -  CDS            cat: CAT_ECOLX - Experimental evidence at protein level: Swiss-Prot protein existence level 1. This enzyme is an effector of chloramphenicol resistance in bacteria. From Escherichia coli. This protein is used as a marker in many commonly used cloning vectors, such as pACYC184.
    772..869     -  promoter       cat promoter: promoter of the E. coli cat gene encoding chloramphenicol acetyltransferase
    953..1541    +  rep_origin     ori: high-copy-number ColE1/pMB1/pBR322/pUC origin of replication
   2203..2233    +  promoter       PLtetO-1 promoter (fragment): modified phage lambda PL promoter with tet operator sites (Lutz and Bujard, 1997)
   2234..2256    +  promoter       PLtetO-1 promoter (fragment): modified phage lambda PL promoter with tet operator sites (Lutz and Bujard, 1997)
