[The description below was written by a language model from this plasmid's Addgene catalogue record and pLannotate feature annotations shown in this document.]
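Description:
pMTKM31 is a Level 0 part plasmid for Modular Cloning (MoClo) Golden Gate assembly, built in the pYTK001 entry-vector backbone of the yeast toolkit and intended to supply a promoter part for expression constructs in the yeast Kluyveromyces marxianus. It is maintained only in E. coli. The feature table shows a high-copy ColE1/pUC-type origin and a chloramphenicol acetyltransferase (cat) gene driven by its own promoter and followed by a lambda t0 terminator. No yeast origin or yeast selection marker is annotated, which is consistent with a storage plasmid whose insert is meant to be moved by Golden Gate assembly into higher-level transcription units.

The payload is a native K. marxianus (strain Y-1190) promoter modified by the addition of two tetracycline operator sequences, making it a tetracycline-regulatable promoter. In such designs a Tet repressor-type protein binds the operators and its binding is controlled by tetracycline-class inducers, although the regulator is not encoded on this plasmid and the record does not specify it. The catalogue entry is internally inconsistent about the parent promoter. The purpose line calls it TEF3-tetO2p while the insert field names it PGK1-tetO2p, and the annotation cannot settle this because the yeast promoter sequence itself is not annotated. The only features called in the insert region are two short adjacent matches labelled as PLtetO-1 fragments, which most likely reflect the two tetO sites rather than a bacterial promoter. The construct serves as a reusable inducible-promoter module for engineering K. marxianus, and the associated publication develops this yeast as a host for lactose valorization.
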