Addgene plasmid #233503: pMTKM31
Purpose: Level 0 plasmid for MoClo, encodes inducible TEF3-tetO2p for K. marxianus
Depositing lab: Vincent Martin. Depositing organization: Concordia University. Publication: Sequencing of a Dairy Isolate Unlocks Kluyveromyces marxianus as a Host for Lactose Valorization. Thornbury M, Knoops A, Summerby-Murray I, Dhaliwal J, Johnson S, Utomo JC, Joshi J, Narcross L, Remondetto G, Pouliot M, Whiteway M, Martin VJJ. ACS Synth Biol. 2025 Jul 8. doi: 10.1021/acssynbio.5c00096. PubMed 40629255.
Backbone
  Vector backbone: pYTK001
  Backbone manufacturer: John Dueber, Addgene plasmid #65108
  Backbone size w/o insert (bp): 2676
  Vector type: Yeast Expression, Synthetic Biology
Growth in bacteria
  Bacterial resistance: Chloramphenicol, 25 μg/mL
  Growth temperature: 37°C
  Growth strain: DH5alpha
  Copy number: High Copy
Gene/Insert
  Gene/Insert name: PGK1-tetO2p
  Species: K.marxianus Y-1190
  Mutation: addition of two tetracycline operator sequeneces
  Cloning method: Golden Gate
Terms and licenses: Academic/Nonprofit Terms; Industry Terms: Not Available to Industry
Depositor comments: Please visit https://doi.org/10.1101/2025.02.03.636257 for bioRxiv preprint.
How to cite: pMTKM31 was a gift from Vincent Martin (Addgene plasmid # 233503 ; http://n2t.net/addgene:233503 ; RRID:Addgene_233503)
